>Addgene plasmid #163644 | pTBL1401 pLenti-pEF1a(short)-mNeonGreen-P2A-Cas9 | addgene full sequence | sequence record 325014 | Addgene NGS Result
GTCGACGGATCGGGAGATCTCCCGATCCCCTATGGTGCACTCTCAGTACAATCTGCTCTGATGCCGCATA
GTTAAGCCAGTATCTGCTCCCTGCTTGTGTGTTGGAGGTCGCTGAGTAGTGCGCGAGCAAAATTTAAGCT
ACAACAAGGCAAGGCTTGACCGACAATTGCATGAAGAATCTGCTTAGGGTTAGGCGTTTTGCGCTGCTTC
GCGATGTACGGGCCAGATATACGCGTTGACATTGATTATTGACTAGTTATTAATAGTAATCAATTACGGG
GTCATTAGTTCATAGCCCATATATGGAGTTCCGCGTTACATAACTTACGGTAAATGGCCCGCCTGGCTGA
CCGCCCAACGACCCCCGCCCATTGACGTCAATAATGACGTATGTTCCCATAGTAACGCCAATAGGGACTT
TCCATTGACGTCAATGGGTGGAGTATTTACGGTAAACTGCCCACTTGGCAGTACATCAAGTGTATCATAT
GCCAAGTACGCCCCCTATTGACGTCAATGACGGTAAATGGCCCGCCTGGCATTATGCCCAGTACATGACC
TTATGGGACTTTCCTACTTGGCAGTACATCTACGTATTAGTCATCGCTATTACCATGGTGATGCGGTTTT
GGCAGTACATCAATGGGCGTGGATAGCGGTTTGACTCACGGGGATTTCCAAGTCTCCACCCCATTGACGT
CAATGGGAGTTTGTTTTGGCACCAAAATCAACGGGACTTTCCAAAATGTCGTAACAACTCCGCCCCATTG
ACGCAAATGGGCGGTAGGCGTGTACGGTGGGAGGTCTATATAAGCAGCGCGTTTTGCCTGTACTGGGTCT
CTCTGGTTAGACCAGATCTGAGCCTGGGAGCTCTCTGGCTAACTAGGGAACCCACTGCTTAAGCCTCAAT
AAAGCTTGCCTTGAGTGCTTCAAGTAGTGTGTGCCCGTCTGTTGTGTGACTCTGGTAACTAGAGATCCCT
CAGACCCTTTTAGTCAGTGTGGAAAATCTCTAGCAGTGGCGCCCGAACAGGGACTTGAAAGCGAAAGGGA
AACCAGAGGAGCTCTCTCGACGCAGGACTCGGCTTGCTGAAGCGCGCACGGCAAGAGGCGAGGGGCGGCG
ACTGGTGAGTACGCCAAAAATTTTGACTAGCGGAGGCTAGAAGGAGAGAGATGGGTGCGAGAGCGTCAGT
ATTAAGCGGGGGAGAATTAGATCGCGATGGGAAAAAATTCGGTTAAGGCCAGGGGGAAAGAAAAAATATA
AATTAAAACATATAGTATGGGCAAGCAGGGAGCTAGAACGATTCGCAGTTAATCCTGGCCTGTTAGAAAC
ATCAGAAGGCTGTAGACAAATACTGGGACAGCTACAACCATCCCTTCAGACAGGATCAGAAGAACTTAGA
TCATTATATAATACAGTAGCAACCCTCTATTGTGTGCATCAAAGGATAGAGATAAAAGACACCAAGGAAG
CTTTAGACAAGATAGAGGAAGAGCAAAACAAAAGTAAGACCACCGCACAGCAAGCGGCCGCTGATCTTCA
GACCTGGAGGAGGAGATATGAGGGACAATTGGAGAAGTGAATTATATAAATATAAAGTAGTAAAAATTGA
ACCATTAGGAGTAGCACCCACCAAGGCAAAGAGAAGAGTGGTGCAGAGAGAAAAAAGAGCAGTGGGAATA
GGAGCTTTGTTCCTTGGGTTCTTGGGAGCAGCAGGAAGCACTATGGGCGCAGCGTCAATGACGCTGACGG
TACAGGCCAGACAATTATTGTCTGGTATAGTGCAGCAGCAGAACAATTTGCTGAGGGCTATTGAGGCGCA
ACAGCATCTGTTGCAACTCACAGTCTGGGGCATCAAGCAGCTCCAGGCAAGAATCCTGGCTGTGGAAAGA
TACCTAAAGGATCAACAGCTCCTGGGGATTTGGGGTTGCTCTGGAAAACTCATTTGCACCACTGCTGTGC
CTTGGAATGCTAGTTGGAGTAATAAATCTCTGGAACAGATTTGGAATCACACGACCTGGATGGAGTGGGA
CAGAGAAATTAACAATTACACAAGCTTAATACACTCCTTAATTGAAGAATCGCAAAACCAGCAAGAAAAG
AATGAACAAGAATTATTGGAATTAGATAAATGGGCAAGTTTGTGGAATTGGTTTAACATAACAAATTGGC
TGTGGTATATAAAATTATTCATAATGATAGTAGGAGGCTTGGTAGGTTTAAGAATAGTTTTTGCTGTACT
TTCTATAGTGAATAGAGTTAGGCAGGGATATTCACCATTATCGTTTCAGACCCACCTCCCAACCCCGAGG
GGACCCTAGATCTTGAGACAAATGGCAGTATTCATCCACAATTTTAAAAGAAAAGGGGGGATTGGGGGGT
ACAGTGCAGGGGAAAGAATAGTAGACATAATAGCAACAGACATACAAACTAAAGAATTACAAAAACAAAT
TACAAAAATTCAAAATTTTCGGGTTTATTACAGGGACAGCAGAGATCCACTTTGGCGCCGGCTCGAGTGG
CTCCGGTGCCCGTCAGTGGGCAGAGCGCACATCGCCCACAGTCCCCGAGAAGTTGGGGGGAGGGGTCGGC
AATTGAACCGGTGCCTAGAGAAGGTGGCGCGGGGTAAACTGGGAAAGTGATGTCGTGTACTGGCTCCGCC
TTTTTCCCGAGGGTGGGGGAGAACCGTATATAAGTGCAGTAGTCGCCGTGAACGTTCTTTTTCGCAACGG
GTTTGCCGCCAGAACACAGGTGTCGTGACGCGGGATCCGCCACCATGGTCAGCAAAGGCGAAGAAGACAA
CATGGCATCACTGCCAGCGACACACGAACTTCATATTTTCGGCTCCATCAATGGTGTGGACTTCGATATG
GTTGGACAGGGTACTGGGAACCCTAACGATGGATATGAGGAGTTGAACTTGAAGAGTACCAAGGGCGATC
TTCAGTTTTCACCTTGGATTCTCGTACCTCATATAGGTTATGGCTTTCATCAATATCTGCCCTATCCTGA
CGGTATGTCACCTTTCCAAGCAGCTATGGTTGACGGGAGCGGTTATCAGGTTCACCGGACAATGCAGTTT
GAAGATGGAGCCTCTTTGACCGTAAATTATCGGTATACTTATGAGGGCAGCCATATTAAAGGCGAGGCTC
AAGTTAAGGGGACTGGGTTCCCCGCGGATGGTCCCGTAATGACAAACAGTCTGACGGCTGCAGACTGGTG
CCGCTCTAAGAAGACATATCCAAATGACAAGACGATTATTAGCACTTTCAAGTGGTCATACACTACAGGA
AATGGTAAACGCTATAGGAGCACTGCCCGGACCACGTATACTTTCGCGAAGCCGATGGCGGCAAATTATT
TGAAAAACCAACCGATGTATGTGTTCAGAAAGACAGAACTCAAGCATTCTAAAACTGAACTGAACTTCAA
AGAGTGGCAGAAAGCCTTTACTGATGTAATGGGCATGGACGAACTCTATAAGTCCGGACTCAGATCCGGT
GGAGGCGGTTCAGGCGGAGGTGGCTCTGGCGGTGGCGGATCGAGATCTCGAGCTCAAGCTTCGAACTCTG
CAGTCGACGGTACCGCGGGCCCGGGATCCACCGGATCTAGAGGATCCGGCGCAACAAACTTCTCTCTGCT
GAAACAAGCCGGAGATGTCGAAGAGAATCCTGGACCGATGGATTACAAAGACGATGACGATAAGATGGCC
CCAAAGAAGAAGCGGAAGGTCGGTATCCACGGAGTCCCAGCAGCCGACAAGAAGTACAGCATCGGCCTGG
ACATCGGCACCAACTCTGTGGGCTGGGCCGTGATCACCGACGAGTACAAGGTGCCCAGCAAGAAATTCAA
GGTGCTGGGCAACACCGACCGGCACAGCATCAAGAAGAACCTGATCGGAGCCCTGCTGTTCGACAGCGGC
GAAACAGCCGAGGCCACCCGGCTGAAGAGAACCGCCAGAAGAAGATACACCAGACGGAAGAACCGGATCT
GCTATCTGCAAGAGATCTTCAGCAACGAGATGGCCAAGGTGGACGACAGCTTCTTCCACAGACTGGAAGA
GTCCTTCCTGGTGGAAGAGGATAAGAAGCACGAGCGGCACCCCATCTTCGGCAACATCGTGGACGAGGTG
GCCTACCACGAGAAGTACCCCACCATCTACCACCTGAGAAAGAAACTGGTGGACAGCACCGACAAGGCCG
ACCTGCGGCTGATCTATCTGGCCCTGGCCCACATGATCAAGTTCCGGGGCCACTTCCTGATCGAGGGCGA
CCTGAACCCCGACAACAGCGACGTGGACAAGCTGTTCATCCAGCTGGTGCAGACCTACAACCAGCTGTTC
GAGGAAAACCCCATCAACGCCAGCGGCGTGGACGCCAAGGCCATCCTGTCTGCCAGACTGAGCAAGAGCA
GACGGCTGGAAAATCTGATCGCCCAGCTGCCCGGCGAGAAGAAGAATGGCCTGTTCGGAAACCTGATTGC
CCTGAGCCTGGGCCTGACCCCCAACTTCAAGAGCAACTTCGACCTGGCCGAGGATGCCAAACTGCAGCTG
AGCAAGGACACCTACGACGACGACCTGGACAACCTGCTGGCCCAGATCGGCGACCAGTACGCCGACCTGT
TTCTGGCCGCCAAGAACCTGTCCGACGCCATCCTGCTGAGCGACATCCTGAGAGTGAACACCGAGATCAC
CAAGGCCCCCCTGAGCGCCTCTATGATCAAGAGATACGACGAGCACCACCAGGACCTGACCCTGCTGAAA
GCTCTCGTGCGGCAGCAGCTGCCTGAGAAGTACAAAGAGATTTTCTTCGACCAGAGCAAGAACGGCTACG
CCGGCTACATTGACGGCGGAGCCAGCCAGGAAGAGTTCTACAAGTTCATCAAGCCCATCCTGGAAAAGAT
GGACGGCACCGAGGAACTGCTCGTGAAGCTGAACAGAGAGGACCTGCTGCGGAAGCAGCGGACCTTCGAC
AACGGCAGCATCCCCCACCAGATCCACCTGGGAGAGCTGCACGCCATTCTGCGGCGGCAGGAAGATTTTT
ACCCATTCCTGAAGGACAACCGGGAAAAGATCGAGAAGATCCTGACCTTCCGCATCCCCTACTACGTGGG
CCCTCTGGCCAGGGGAAACAGCAGATTCGCCTGGATGACCAGAAAGAGCGAGGAAACCATCACCCCCTGG
AACTTCGAGGAAGTGGTGGACAAGGGCGCTTCCGCCCAGAGCTTCATCGAGCGGATGACCAACTTCGATA
AGAACCTGCCCAACGAGAAGGTGCTGCCCAAGCACAGCCTGCTGTACGAGTACTTCACCGTGTATAACGA
GCTGACCAAAGTGAAATACGTGACCGAGGGAATGAGAAAGCCCGCCTTCCTGAGCGGCGAGCAGAAAAAG
GCCATCGTGGACCTGCTGTTCAAGACCAACCGGAAAGTGACCGTGAAGCAGCTGAAAGAGGACTACTTCA
AGAAAATCGAGTGCTTCGACTCCGTGGAAATCTCCGGCGTGGAAGATCGGTTCAACGCCTCCCTGGGCAC
ATACCACGATCTGCTGAAAATTATCAAGGACAAGGACTTCCTGGACAATGAGGAAAACGAGGACATTCTG
GAAGATATCGTGCTGACCCTGACACTGTTTGAGGACAGAGAGATGATCGAGGAACGGCTGAAAACCTATG
CCCACCTGTTCGACGACAAAGTGATGAAGCAGCTGAAGCGGCGGAGATACACCGGCTGGGGCAGGCTGAG
CCGGAAGCTGATCAACGGCATCCGGGACAAGCAGTCCGGCAAGACAATCCTGGATTTCCTGAAGTCCGAC
GGCTTCGCCAACAGAAACTTCATGCAGCTGATCCACGACGACAGCCTGACCTTTAAAGAGGACATCCAGA
AAGCCCAGGTGTCCGGCCAGGGCGATAGCCTGCACGAGCACATTGCCAATCTGGCCGGCAGCCCCGCCAT
TAAGAAGGGCATCCTGCAGACAGTGAAGGTGGTGGACGAGCTCGTGAAAGTGATGGGCCGGCACAAGCCC
GAGAACATCGTGATCGAAATGGCCAGAGAGAACCAGACCACCCAGAAGGGACAGAAGAACAGCCGCGAGA
GAATGAAGCGGATCGAAGAGGGCATCAAAGAGCTGGGCAGCCAGATCCTGAAAGAACACCCCGTGGAAAA
CACCCAGCTGCAGAACGAGAAGCTGTACCTGTACTACCTGCAGAATGGGCGGGATATGTACGTGGACCAG
GAACTGGACATCAACCGGCTGTCCGACTACGATGTGGACCATATCGTGCCTCAGAGCTTTCTGAAGGACG
ACTCCATCGACAACAAGGTGCTGACCAGAAGCGACAAGAACCGGGGCAAGAGCGACAACGTGCCCTCCGA
AGAGGTCGTGAAGAAGATGAAGAACTACTGGCGGCAGCTGCTGAACGCCAAGCTGATTACCCAGAGAAAG
TTCGACAATCTGACCAAGGCCGAGAGAGGCGGCCTGAGCGAACTGGATAAGGCCGGCTTCATCAAGAGAC
AGCTGGTGGAAACCCGGCAGATCACAAAGCACGTGGCACAGATCCTGGACTCCCGGATGAACACTAAGTA
CGACGAGAATGACAAGCTGATCCGGGAAGTGAAAGTGATCACCCTGAAGTCCAAGCTGGTGTCCGATTTC
CGGAAGGATTTCCAGTTTTACAAAGTGCGCGAGATCAACAACTACCACCACGCCCACGACGCCTACCTGA
ACGCCGTCGTGGGAACCGCCCTGATCAAAAAGTACCCTAAGCTGGAAAGCGAGTTCGTGTACGGCGACTA
CAAGGTGTACGACGTGCGGAAGATGATCGCCAAGAGCGAGCAGGAAATCGGCAAGGCTACCGCCAAGTAC
TTCTTCTACAGCAACATCATGAACTTTTTCAAGACCGAGATTACCCTGGCCAACGGCGAGATCCGGAAGC
GGCCTCTGATCGAGACAAACGGCGAAACCGGGGAGATCGTGTGGGATAAGGGCCGGGATTTTGCCACCGT
GCGGAAAGTGCTGAGCATGCCCCAAGTGAATATCGTGAAAAAGACCGAGGTGCAGACAGGCGGCTTCAGC
AAAGAGTCTATCCTGCCCAAGAGGAACAGCGATAAGCTGATCGCCAGAAAGAAGGACTGGGACCCTAAGA
AGTACGGCGGCTTCGACAGCCCCACCGTGGCCTATTCTGTGCTGGTGGTGGCCAAAGTGGAAAAGGGCAA
GTCCAAGAAACTGAAGAGTGTGAAAGAGCTGCTGGGGATCACCATCATGGAAAGAAGCAGCTTCGAGAAG
AATCCCATCGACTTTCTGGAAGCCAAGGGCTACAAAGAAGTGAAAAAGGACCTGATCATCAAGCTGCCTA
AGTACTCCCTGTTCGAGCTGGAAAACGGCCGGAAGAGAATGCTGGCCTCTGCCGGCGAACTGCAGAAGGG
AAACGAACTGGCCCTGCCCTCCAAATATGTGAACTTCCTGTACCTGGCCAGCCACTATGAGAAGCTGAAG
GGCTCCCCCGAGGATAATGAGCAGAAACAGCTGTTTGTGGAACAGCACAAGCACTACCTGGACGAGATCA
TCGAGCAGATCAGCGAGTTCTCCAAGAGAGTGATCCTGGCCGACGCTAATCTGGACAAAGTGCTGTCCGC
CTACAACAAGCACCGGGATAAGCCCATCAGAGAGCAGGCCGAGAATATCATCCACCTGTTTACCCTGACC
AATCTGGGAGCCCCTGCCGCCTTCAAGTACTTTGACACCACCATCGACCGGAAGAGGTACACCAGCACCA
AAGAGGTGCTGGACGCCACCCTGATCCACCAGAGCATCACCGGCCTGTACGAGACACGGATCGACCTGTC
TCAGCTGGGAGGCGACAAGCGACCTGCCGCCACAAAGAAGGCTGGACAGGCTAAGAAGAAGAAAGATTAC
AAAGACGATGACGATAAGTAACAATTCGATATCAAGCTTATCGGTAATCAACCTCTGGATTACAAAATTT
GTGAAAGATTGACTGGTATTCTTAACTATGTTGCTCCTTTTACGCTATGTGGATACGCTGCTTTAATGCC
TTTGTATCATGCTATTGCTTCCCGTATGGCTTTCATTTTCTCCTCCTTGTATAAATCCTGGTTGCTGTCT
CTTTATGAGGAGTTGTGGCCCGTTGTCAGGCAACGTGGCGTGGTGTGCACTGTGTTTGCTGACGCAACCC
CCACTGGTTGGGGCATTGCCACCACCTGTCAGCTCCTTTCCGGGACTTTCGCTTTCCCCCTCCCTATTGC
CACGGCGGAACTCATCGCCGCCTGCCTTGCCCGCTGCTGGACAGGGGCTCGGCTGTTGGGCACTGACAAT
TCCGTGGTGTTGTCGGGGAAATCATCGTCCTTTCCTTGGCTGCTCGCCTGTGTTGCCACCTGGATTCTGC
GCGGGACGTCCTTCTGCTACGTCCCTTCGGCCCTCAATCCAGCGGACCTTCCTTCCCGCGGCCTGCTGCC
GGCTCTGCGGCCTCTTCCGCGTCTTCGCCTTCGCCCTCAGACGAGTCGGATCTCCCTTTGGGCCGCCTCC
CCGCATCGATACCGTCGACCTCGAGACCTAGAAAAACATGGAGCAATCACAAGTAGCAATACAGCAGCTA
CCAATGCTGATTGTGCCTGGCTAGAAGCACAAGAGGAGGAGGAGGTGGGTTTTCCAGTCACACCTCAGGT
ACCTTTAAGACCAATGACTTACAAGGCAGCTGTAGATCTTAGCCACTTTTTAAAAGAAAAGGGGGGACTG
GAAGGGCTAATTCACTCCCAACGAAGACAAGATATCCTTGATCTGTGGATCTACCACACACAAGGCTACT
TCCCTGATTGGCAGAACTACACACCAGGGCCAGGGATCAGATATCCACTGACCTTTGGATGGTGCTACAA
GCTAGTACCAGTTGAGCAAGAGAAGGTAGAAGAAGCCAATGAAGGAGAGAACACCCGCTTGTTACACCCT
GTGAGCCTGCATGGGATGGATGACCCGGAGAGAGAAGTATTAGAGTGGAGGTTTGACAGCCGCCTAGCAT
TTCATCACATGGCCCGAGAGCTGCATCCGGACTGTACTGGGTCTCTCTGGTTAGACCAGATCTGAGCCTG
GGAGCTCTCTGGCTAACTAGGGAACCCACTGCTTAAGCCTCAATAAAGCTTGCCTTGAGTGCTTCAAGTA
GTGTGTGCCCGTCTGTTGTGTGACTCTGGTAACTAGAGATCCCTCAGACCCTTTTAGTCAGTGTGGAAAA
TCTCTAGCAGGGCCCGTTTAAACCCGCTGATCAGCCTCGACTGTGCCTTCTAGTTGCCAGCCATCTGTTG
TTTGCCCCTCCCCCGTGCCTTCCTTGACCCTGGAAGGTGCCACTCCCACTGTCCTTTCCTAATAAAATGA
GGAAATTGCATCGCATTGTCTGAGTAGGTGTCATTCTATTCTGGGGGGTGGGGTGGGGCAGGACAGCAAG
GGGGAGGATTGGGAAGACAATAGCAGGCATGCTGGGGATGCGGTGGGCTCTATGGCTTCTGAGGCGGAAA
GAACCAGCTGGGGCTCTAGGGGGTATCCCC
[124 nt withheld, positions 9551-9674]
C
[91 nt withheld, positions 9676-9766]
A
[49 nt withheld, positions 9768-9816]
CCTTTGACGTTGGAGTCCACGTTCTTT
[37 nt withheld, positions 9844-9880]
ACCCTATCTCGGTCTATTCTTTTGATTTATAAGGGATTTTGCCGATTTCGGCCTATTGGTTAAAAAATGA
GCTGATTTAACAAAAATTTAACGCGAATTAATTCTGTGGAATGTGTGTCAGTTAGGGTGTGGAAAGTCCC
CAGGCTCCCCAGCAGGCAGAAGTATGCAAAGCATGCATCTCAATTAGTCAGCAACCAGGTGTGGAAAGTC
CCCAGGCTCCCCAGCAGGCAGAAGTATGCAAAGCATGCATCTCAATTAGTCAGCAACCATAGTCCCGCCC
CTAACTCCGCCCATCCCGCCCCTAACTCCGCCCAGTTCCGCCCATTCTCCGCCCCATGGCTGACTAATTT
TTTTTATTTATGCAGAGGCCGAGGCCGCCTCTGCCTCTGAGCTATTCCAGAAGTAGTGAGGAGGCTTTTT
TGGAGGCCTAGGCTTTTGCAAAAAGCTCCCGGGAGCTTGTATATCCATTTTCGGATCTGATCAGCACGTG
TTGACAATTAATCATCGGCATAGTATATCGGCATAGTATAATACGACAAGGTGAGGAACTAAACCATGGC
CAAGTTGACCAGTGCCGTTCCGGTGCTCACCGCGCGCGACGTCGCCGGAGCGGTCGAGTTCTGGACCGAC
CGGCTCGGGTTCTCCCGGGACTTCGTGGAGGACGACTTCGCCGGTGTGGTCCGGGACGACGTGACCCTGT
TCATCAGCGCGGTCCAGGACCAGGTGGTGCCGGACAACACCCTGGCCTGGGTGTGGGTGCGCGGCCTGGA
CGAGCTGTACGCCGAGTGGTCGGAGGTCGTGTCCACGAACTTCCGGGACGCCTCCGGGCCGGCCATGACC
GAGATCGGCGAGCAGCCGTGGGGGCGGGAGTTCGCCCTGCGCGACCCGGCCGGCAACTGCGTGCACTTCG
TGGCCGAGGAGCAGGACTGACACGTGCTACGAGATTTCGATTCCACCGCCGCCTTCTATGAAAGGTTGGG
CTTCGGAATCGTTTTCCGGGACGCCGGCTGGATGATCCTCCAGCGCGGGGATCTCATGCTGGAGTTCTTC
GCCCACCCCAACTTGTTTATTGCAGCTTATAATGGTTACAAATAAAGCAATAGCATCACAAATTTCACAA
ATAAAGCATTTTTTTCACTGCATTCTAGTTGTGGTTTGTCCAAACTCATCAATGTATCTTATCATGTCTG
TATACCGTCGACCTCTAGCTAGAGCTTGGCGTAATCATGGTCATAGCTGTTTCCTGTGTGAAATTGTTAT
CCGCTCACAATTCCACACAACATACGAGCCGGAAGCATAAAGTGTAAAGCCTGGGGTGCCTAATGAGTGA
GCTAACTCACATTAATTGCGTTGCGCTCACTGCCCGCTTTCCAGTCGGGAAACCTGTCGTGCCAGCTGCA
TTAATGAATCGGCCAACGCGCGGGGAGAGGCGGTTTGCGTATTGGGCGCTCTTCCGCTTCCTCGCTCACT
GACTCGCTGCGCTCGGTCGTTCGGCTGCGGCGAGCGGTATCAGCTCACTCAAAGGCGGTAATACGGTTAT
CCACAGAATCAGGGGATAACGCAGGAAAGAACATGTGAGCAAAAGGCCAGCAAAAGGCCAGGAACCGTAA
AAAGGCCGCGTTGCTGGCGTTTTTCCATAGGCTCCGCCCCCCTGACGAGCATCACAAAAATCGACGCTCA
AGTCAGAGGTGGCGAAACCCGACAGGACTATAAAGATACCAGGCGTTTCCCCCTGGAAGCTCCCTCGTGC
GCTCTCCTGTTCCGACCCTGCCGCTTACCGGATACCTGTCCGCCTTTCTCCCTTCGGGAAGCGTGGCGCT
TTCTCATAGCTCACGCTGTAGGTATCTCAGTTCGGTGTAGGTCGTTCGCTCCAAGCTGGGCTGTGTGCAC
GAACCCCCCGTTCAGCCCGACCGCTGCGCCTTATCCGGTAACTATCGTCTTGAGTCCAACCCGGTAAGAC
ACGACTTATCGCCACTGGCAGCAGCCACTGGTAACAGGATTAGCAGAGCGAGGTATGTAGGCGGTGCTAC
AGAGTTCTTGAAGTGGTGGCCTAACTACGGCTACACTAGAAGAACAGTATTTGGTATCTGCGCTCTGCTG
AAGCCAGTTACCTTCGGAAAAAGAGTTGGTAGCTCTTGATCCGGCAAACAAACCACCGCTGGTAGCGGTG
GTTTTTTTGTTTGCAAGCAGCAGATTACGCGCAGAAAAAAAGGATCTCAAGAAGATCCTTTGATCTTTTC
TACGGGGTCTGACGCTCAGTGGAACGAAAACTCACGTTAAGGGATTTTGGTCATGAGATTATCAAAAAGG
ATCTTCACCTAGATCCTTTTAAATTAAAAATGAAGTTTTAAATCAATCTAAAGTATATATGAGTAAACTT
GGTCTGACAGTTACCAATGCTTAATCAGTGAGGCACCTATCTCAGCGATCTGTCTATTTCGTTCATCCAT
AGTTGCCTGACTCCCCGTCGTGTAGATAACTACGATACGGGAGGGCTTACCATCTGGCCCCAGTGCTGCA
ATGATACCGCGAGACCCACGCTCACCGGCTCCAGATTTATCAGCAATAAACCAGCCAGCCGGAAGGGCCG
AGCGCAGAAGTGGTCCTGCAACTTTATCCGCCTCCATCCAGTCTATTAATTGTTGCCGGGAAGCTAGAGT
AAGTAGTTCGCCAGTTAATAGTTTGCGCAACGTTGTTGCCATTGCTACAGGCATCGTGGTGTCACGCTCG
TCGTTTGGTATGGCTTCATTCAGCTCCGGTTCCCAACGATCAAGGCGAGTTACATGATCCCCCATGTTGT
GCAAAAAAGCGGTTAGCTCCTTCGGTCCTCCGATCGTTGTCAGAAGTAAGTTGGCCGCAGTGTTATCACT
CATGGTTATGGCAGCACTGCATAATTCTCTTACTGTCATGCCATCCGTAAGATGCTTTTCTGTGACTGGT
GAGTACTCAACCAAGTCATTCTGAGAATAGTGTATGCGGCGACCGAGTTGCTCTTGCCCGGCGTCAATAC
GGGATAATACCGCGCCACATAGCAGAACTTTAAAAGTGCTCATCATTGGAAAACGTTCTTCGGGGCGAAA
ACTCTCAAGGATCTTACCGCTGTTGAGATCCAGTTCGATGTAACCCACTCGTGCACCCAACTGATCTTCA
GCATCTTTTACTTTCACCAGCGTTTCTGGGTGAGCAAAAACAGGAAGGCAAAATGCCGCAAAAAAGGGAA
TAAGGGCGACACGGAAATGTTGAATACTCATACTCTTCCTTTTTCAATATTATTGAAGCATTTATCAGGG
TTATTGTCTCATGAGCGGATACATATTTGAATGTATTTAGAAAAATAAACAAATAGGGGTTCCGCGCACA
TTTCCCCGAAAAGTGCCACCTGAC
Features (pLannotate 1.2.2; 33 found; start..end, strand, type, name):
     31..83      -  misc_feature   bom (fragment): basis of mobility region from pBR322
    238..617     +  enhancer       CMV enhancer: human cytomegalovirus immediate early enhancer
    618..817     +  promoter       CMV promoter: human cytomegalovirus (CMV) immediate early promoter
    835..1015    +  LTR            5' LTR (truncated): truncated 5' long terminal repeat (LTR) from HIV-1
   1062..1187    +  misc_feature   HIV-1 Ψ: packaging signal of human immunodeficiency virus type 1
   1171..1534    +  CDS            HIV-1 gag (fragment): gag protein from human immunodeficiency virus 1; gag
   1680..1913    +  misc_feature   RRE: The Rev response element (RRE) of HIV-1 allows for Rev-dependent mRNA export from the nucleus to the cytoplasm.
   2290..2316    +  CDS            Rev (fragment): human immunodeficiency virus 1 (HIV-1) Rev protein; rev; enhances nuclear export of unspliced and incompletely spliced viral mRNAs
   2352..2469    +  misc_feature   cPPT/CTS: central polypurine tract and central termination sequence of HIV-1
   2538..2749    +  promoter       EF-1α core promoter: core promoter for human elongation factor EF-1α
   2775..3482    +  CDS            mNeonGreen: mNeonGreen is a basic (constitutively fluorescent) green/yellow fluorescent protein published in 2013, derived from Branchiostoma lanceolatum. It is reported to be a very rapidly-maturing monomer with moderate acid sensitivity.
   3543..3599    +  misc_feature   MCS: multiple cloning site
   3756..5357    +  CDS            Cas9(N): N-terminal portion of Streptococcus pyogenes Cas9 (Zetsche et al., 2015)
   5358..7856    +  CDS            Cas9(C): C-terminal portion of Streptococcus pyogenes Cas9 (Zetsche et al., 2015)
   7933..7953    +  misc_feature   MCS (fragment): pBluescript multiple cloning site
   7956..8544    +  misc_feature   WPRE: woodchuck hepatitis virus posttranscriptional regulatory element
   8481..9062    +  CDS            nef (fragment): NEF_HV1H2 - Experimental evidence at protein level: Swiss-Prot protein existence level 1. Extracellular Nef protein targets CD4(+) T-lymphocytes for apoptosis by interacting with CXCR4 surface receptors. From Human immunodeficiency virus type 1 group M subtype B (isolate HXB2) (HIV-1).
   9069..9249    +  LTR            5' LTR (truncated): truncated 5' long terminal repeat (LTR) from HIV-1
   9281..9505    +  polyA_signal   bGH poly(A) signal: bovine growth hormone polyadenylation signal
   9509..9530    +  promoter       SV40 promoter (fragment): SV40 enhancer and early promoter
   9551..9979    +  rep_origin     f1 ori (sequence partly withheld): f1 bacteriophage origin of replication; arrow indicates direction of (+) strand synthesis
   9993..10322   +  promoter       SV40 promoter: SV40 enhancer and early promoter
  10370..10417   +  promoter       EM7 promoter: synthetic bacterial promoter&nbsp
  10436..10810   +  CDS            BleoR: antibiotic-binding protein; Sh ble from Streptoalloteichus hindustanus; confers resistance to bleomycin, phleomycin, and Zeocin™
  10820..10945   +  CDS            ble (fragment): BLE_KLEPN - Experimental evidence at protein level: Swiss-Prot protein existence level 1. Binding protein with a strong affinity to the bleomycin family of antibiotics. Binds to CL990; an antimitotic-antibiotic compound. From Klebsiella pneumoniae.
  10940..11061   +  polyA_signal   SV40 poly(A) signal: SV40 polyadenylation signal
  11132..11154   -  protein_bind   lac operator (fragment): The lac repressor binds to the lac operator to inhibit transcription in E. coli. This inhibition can be relieved by adding lactose or isopropyl-β-D-thiogalactopyranoside (IPTG). lac repressor encoded by lacI
  11158..11188   -  promoter       lac promoter: promoter for the E. coli lac operon
  11203..11224   -  protein_bind   CAP binding site: CAP binding activates transcription in the presence of cAMP. E. coli catabolite activator protein
  11237..11329   -  CDS            lacI (fragment): lac repressor; lacI; The lac repressor binds to the lac operator to inhibit transcription in E. coli. This inhibition can be relieved by adding lactose or isopropyl-β-D-thiogalactopyranoside (IPTG).
  11512..12100   -  rep_origin     ori: high-copy-number ColE1/pMB1/pBR322/pUC origin of replication
  12271..13131   -  CDS            AmpR: β-lactamase; bla; confers resistance to ampicillin, carbenicillin, and related antibiotics
  13132..13236   -  promoter       AmpR promoter: bla
