[The description below was written by a language model from this plasmid's Addgene catalogue record and pLannotate feature annotations shown in this document.]
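Description:
pTBL1401 pLenti-pEF1a(short)-mNeonGreen-P2A-Cas9 is a 13.3 kb third-generation lentiviral transfer plasmid used to produce virus that delivers a fluorescently marked Cas9 expression cassette into mammalian cells. It is maintained in E. coli through a high-copy ColE1/pUC-type origin with ampicillin resistance, and the backbone also carries an f1 origin and an SV40/EM7-driven bleomycin/Zeocin resistance cassette that lies outside the packaged viral region. Transcription of the viral genome in packaging cells is driven by a CMV enhancer/promoter fused to a truncated HIV-1 5' LTR. This Tat-independent arrangement is followed by the Ψ packaging signal with a gag fragment, the Rev response element for nuclear export of the full-length RNA, and the cPPT/CTS. A WPRE, the downstream truncated LTR and a bGH polyadenylation signal close the transfer cassette.

The payload is a single open reading frame under the short EF-1α core promoter (EFS), a compact constitutive promoter that helps offset the large size of Cas9. mNeonGreen comes first, followed by a P2A self-cleaving peptide and then Streptococcus pyogenes Cas9, which the annotation tool splits into N- and C-terminal portions that are in fact contiguous. Ribosomal skipping at P2A yields separate fluorescent protein and nuclease from one transcript, so green fluorescence reports Cas9 expression and serves as the listed selectable marker, for example for sorting transduced cells. According to the record, the plasmid was derived from an earlier lentiviral Cas9/EGFP vector by swapping the order of the two proteins, replacing EGFP with mNeonGreen and removing an EcoRI site 3' of Cas9. No guide RNA cassette is annotated, so guides must be supplied separately. The associated work concerns lineage tracing and analog recording in mammalian cells by single-site DNA writing.
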