Addgene plasmid #163644: pTBL1401 pLenti-pEF1a(short)-mNeonGreen-P2A-Cas9
Purpose: Makes a lentivirus that expresses mNeonGreen and Cas9.
Depositing lab: Chang Liu. Depositing organization: University of California, Irvine. Publication: Lineage tracing and analog recording in mammalian cells by single-site DNA writing. Loveless TB, Grotts JH, Schechter MW, Forouzmand E, Carlson CK, Agahi BS, Liang G, Ficht M, Liu B, Xie X, Liu CC. Nat Chem Biol. 2021 Jun;17(6):739-747. doi: 10.1038/s41589-021-00769-8. Epub 2021 Mar 22. PubMed 33753928.
Backbone
  Vector backbone: lenti, 3rd generation
  Backbone manufacturer: Phil Sharp and Feng Zhang, Addgene Plasmid #63592
  Backbone size w/o insert (bp): 8251
  Total vector size (bp): 13264
  Modifications to backbone: Switched the order of the fluorescent protein and Cas9, and replaced EGFP with mNeonGreen. Also removed an EcoRI site 3' of Cas9.
  Vector type: Lentiviral
  Selectable markers: mNeonGreen
Growth in bacteria
  Bacterial resistance: Ampicillin, 100 μg/mL
  Growth temperature: 30°C
  Growth strain: NEB Stable
  Growth instructions: Cells can be grown at 37C, but growth at 30C is recommended for NEBStable.
  Copy number: High Copy
Gene/Insert
  Gene/Insert name: mNeonGreen-P2A-Cas9
  Species: Synthetic
  Promoter: EFS
  Tag / fusion protein: mNeonGreen-P2A (N terminal on insert)
  Cloning method: Gibson Cloning
  Sequencing primers: 5′ GAAAGTGATGTCGTGTACTGG; 3′ GAGGTTGATTACCGATAAGC
Resource information
  A portion of this plasmid was derived from a plasmid made by: mNeonGreen was cloned from pmNeonGreenHO-G, Addgene Plasmid #127912, made by the lab of Isei Tanida.
Terms and licenses: Academic/Nonprofit Terms; Industry Terms: Not Available to Industry
Depositor comments: This is a 3rd generation lentiviral transfer plasmid. Please visit https://doi.org/10.1101/639120 for bioRxiv preprint.
How to cite: pTBL1401 pLenti-pEF1a(short)-mNeonGreen-P2A-Cas9 was a gift from Chang Liu (Addgene plasmid # 163644 ; http://n2t.net/addgene:163644 ; RRID:Addgene_163644)
